>Addgene plasmid #135320 | pB_35S/mEGFP | addgene full sequence | sequence record 267144 | Addgene NGS Result
TGAGACTTTTCAACAAAGGGTAATATCGGGAAACCTCCTCGGATTCCATTGCCCAGCTATCTGTCACTTC
ATCAAAAGGACAGTAGAAAAGGAAGGTGGCACCTACAAATGCCATCATTGCGATAAAGGAAAGGCTATCG
TTCAAGATGCCCCTGCCGACAGTGGTCCCAAAGATGGACCCCCACCCACGAGGAGCATCGTGGAAAAAGA
AGACGTTCCAACCACGTCTTCAAAGCAAGTGGATTGATGTGATATCTCCACTGACGTAAGGGATGACGCA
CAATCCCACTATCCTTCGCAAGACCCTTCCTCTATATAAGGAAGTTCATTTCATTTGGAGAGGACTCCGG
TATTTTTACAACAATTACCACAACAAAACAAACAACAAACAACATTACAATTTACTATTCTAGTCGACCT
GCAGGCGGCCGCACTAGTGATATCACAAGTTTATGGTGAGCAAGGGCGAGGAGCTGTTCACCGGGGTGGT
GCCCATCCTGGTCGAGCTGGACGGCGACGTAAACGGCCACAAGTTCAGCGTGTCCGGCGAGGGCGAGGGC
GATGCCACCTACGGCAAGCTGACCCTGAAGTTCATCTGCACCACCGGCAAGCTGCCCGTGCCCTGGCCCA
CCCTCGTGACCACCCTGACCTACGGCGTGCAGTGCTTCAGCCGCTACCCCGACCACATGAAGCAGCACGA
CTTCTTCAAGTCCGCCATGCCCGAAGGCTACGTCCAGGAGCGCACCATCTTCTTCAAGGACGACGGCAAC
TACAAGACCCGCGCCGAGGTGAAGTTCGAGGGCGACACCCTGGTGAACCGCATCGAGCTGAAGGGCATCG
ACTTCAAGGAGGACGGCAACATCCTGGGGCACAAGCTGGAGTACAACTACAACAGCCACAACGTCTATAT
CATGGCCGACAAGCAGAAGAACGGCATCAAGGTGAACTTCAAGATCCGCCACAACATCGAGGACGGCAGC
GTGCAGCTCGCCGACCACTACCAGCAGAACACCCCCATCGGCGACGGCCCCGTGCTGCTGCCCGACAACC
ACTACCTGAGCACCCAGTCCAAGCTGAGCAAAGACCCCAACGAGAAGCGCGATCACATGGTCCTGCTGGA
GTTCGTGACCGCCGCCGGGATCACTCTCGGCATGGACGAGCTGTACAAGTAATCGTTCAGCTTTCTTGTA
CAAAGTGGTGATATCCCGCGGCCATGCTAGAGTCCGCAAAAATCACCAGTCTCTCTCTACAAATCTATCT
CTCTCTATTTTTCTCCAGAATAATGTGTGAGTAGTTCCCAGATAAGGGAATTAGGGTTCTTATAGGGTTT
CGCTCATGTGTTGAGCATATAAGAAACCCTTAGTATGTATTTGTATTTGTAAAATACTTCTATCAATAAA
ATTTCTAATTCCTAAAACCAAAATCCAGTGACCTGCAGGCATGCGACGTCGGGCCCAAGCTTAGCTTGAG
CTTGGATCAGATTGTCGTTTCCCGCCTTCAGTTTAAACTATCAGTGTTTGACAGGATATATTGGCGGGTA
AACCTAAGAGAAAAGAGCGTTTATTAGAATAATCGGATATTTAAAAGGGCGTGAAAAGGTTTATCCGTTC
GTCCATTTGTATGTGCATGCCAACCACAGGGTTCCCCTCGGGATCAAAGTACTTTAAAGTACTTTAAAGT
ACTTTAAAGTACTTTGATCCAACCCCTCCGCTGCTATAGTGCAGTCGGCTTCTGACGTTCAGTGCAGCCG
TCTTCTGAAAACGACATGTCGCACAAGTCCTAAGTTACGCGACAGGCTGCCGCCCTGCCCTTTTCCTGGC
GTTTTCTTGTCGCGTGTTTTAGTCGCATAAAGTAGAATACTTGCGACTAGAACCGGAGACATTACGCCAT
GAACAAGAGCGCCGCCGCTGGCCTGCTGGGCTATGCCCGCGTCAGCACCGACGACCAGGACTTGACCAAC
CAACGGGCCGAACTGCACGCGGCCGGCTGCACCAAGCTGTTTTCCGAGAAGATCACCGGCACCAGGCGCG
ACCGCCCGGAGCTGGCCAGGATGCTTGACCACCTACGCCCTGGCGACGTTGTGACAGTGACCAGGCTAGA
CCGCCTGGCCCGCAGCACCCGCGACCTACTGGACATTGCCGAGCGCATCCAGGAGGCCGGCGCGGGCCTG
CGTAGCCTGGCAGAGCCGTGGGCCGACACCACCACGCCGGCCGGCCGCATGGTGTTGACCGTGTTCGCCG
GCATTGCCGAGTTCGAGCGTTCCCTAATCATCGACCGCACCCGGAGCGGGCGCGAGGCCGCCAAGGCCCG
AGGCGTGAAGTTTGGCCCCCGCCCTACCCTCACCCCGGCACAGATCGCGCACGCCCGCGAGCTGATCGAC
CAGGAAGGCCGCACCGTGAAAGAGGCGGCTGCACTGCTTGGCGTGCATCGCTCGACCCTGTACCGCGCAC
TTGAGCGCAGCGAGGAAGTGACGCCCACCGAGGCCAGGCGGCGCGGTGCCTTCCGTGAGGACGCATTGAC
CGAGGCCGACGCCCTGGCGGCCGCCGAGAATGAACGCCAAGAGGAACAAGCATGAAACCGCACCAGGACG
GCCAGGACGAACCGTTTTTCATTACCGAAGAGATCGAGGCGGAGATGATCGCGGCCGGGTACGTGTTCGA
GCCGCCCGCGCACGTCTCAACCGTGCGGCTGCATGAAATCCTGGCCGGTTTGTCTGATGCCAAGCTGGCG
GCCTGGCCGGCCAGCTTGGCCGCTGAAGAAACCGAGCGCCGCCGTCTAAAAAGGTGATGTGTATTTGAGT
AAAACAGCTTGCGTCATGCGGTCGCTGCGTATATGATGCGATGAGTAAATAAACAAATACGCAAGGGGAA
CGCATGAAGGTTATCGCTGTACTTAACCAGAAAGGCGGGTCAGGCAAGACGACCATCGCAACCCATCTAG
CCCGCGCCCTGCAACTCGCCGGGGCCGATGTTCTGTTAGTCGATTCCGATCCCCAGGGCAGTGCCCGCGA
TTGGGCGGCCGTGCGGGAAGATCAACCGCTAACCGTTGTCGGCATCGACCGCCCGACGATTGACCGCGAC
GTGAAGGCCATCGGCCGGCGCGACTTCGTAGTGATCGACGGAGCGCCCCAGGCGGCGGACTTGGCTGTGT
CCGCGATCAAGGCAGCCGACTTCGTGCTGATTCCGGTGCAGCCAAGCCCTTACGACATATGGGCCACCGC
CGACCTGGTGGAGCTGGTTAAGCAGCGCATTGAGGTCACGGATGGAAGGCTACAAGCGGCCTTTGTCGTG
TCGCGGGCGATCAAAGGCACGCGCATCGGCGGTGAGGTTGCCGAGGCGCTGGCCGGGTACGAGCTGCCCA
TTCTTGAGTCCCGTATCACGCAGCGCGTGAGCTACCCAGGCACTGCCGCCGCCGGCACAACCGTTCTTGA
ATCAGAACCCGAGGGCGACGCTGCCCGCGAGGTCCAGGCGCTGGCCGCTGAAATTAAATCAAAACTCATT
TGAGTTAATGAGGTAAAGAGAAAATGAGCAAAAGCACAAACACGCTAAGTGCCGGCCGTCCGAGCGCACG
CAGCAGCAAGGCTGCAACGTTGGCCAGCCTGGCAGACACGCCAGCCATGAAGCGGGTCAACTTTCAGTTG
CCGGCGGAGGATCACACCAAGCTGAAGATGTACGCGGTACGCCAAGGCAAGACCATTACCGAGCTGCTAT
CTGAATACATCGCGCAGCTACCAGAGTAAATGAGCAAATGAATAAATGAGTAGATGAATTTTAGCGGCTA
AAGGAGGCGGCATGGAAAATCAAGAACAACCAGGCACCGACGCCGTGGAATGCCCCATGTGTGGAGGAAC
GGGCGGTTGGCCAGGCGTAAGCGGCTGGGTTGTCTGCCGGCCCTGCAATGGCACTGGAACCCCCAAGCCC
GAGGAATCGGCGTGAGCGGTCGCAAACCATCCGGCCCGGTACAAATCGGCGCGGCGCTGGGTGATGACCT
GGTGGAGAAGTTGAAGGCCGCGCAGGCCGCCCAGCGGCAACGCATCGAGGCAGAAGCACGCCCCGGTGAA
TCGTGGCAAGCGGCCGCTGATCGAATCCGCAAAGAATCCCGGCAACCGCCGGCAGCCGGTGCGCCGTCGA
TTAGGAAGCCGCCCAAGGGCGACGAGCAACCAGATTTTTTCGTTCCGATGCTCTATGACGTGGGCACCCG
CGATAGTCGCAGCATCATGGACGTGGCCGTTTTCCGTCTGTCGAAGCGTGACCGACGAGCTGGCGAGGTG
ATCCGCTACGAGCTTCCAGACGGGCACGTAGAGGTTTCCGCAGGGCCGGCCGGCATGGCCAGTGTGTGGG
ATTACGACCTGGTACTGATGGCGGTTTCCCATCTAACCGAATCCATGAACCGATACCGGGAAGGGAAGGG
AGACAAGCCCGGCCGCGTGTTCCGTCCACACGTTGCGGACGTACTCAAGTTCTGCCGGCGAGCCGATGGC
GGAAAGCAGAAAGACGACCTGGTAGAAACCTGCATTCGGTTAAACACCACGCACGTTGCCATGCAGCGTA
CGAAGAAGGCCAAGAACGGCCGCCTGGTGACGGTATCCGAGGGTGAAGCCTTGATTAGCCGCTACAAGAT
CGTAAAGAGCGAAACCGGGCGGCCGGAGTACATCGAGATCGAGCTAGCTGATTGGATGTACCGCGAGATC
ACAGAAGGCAAGAACCCGGACGTGCTGACGGTTCACCCCGATTACTTTTTGATCGATCCCGGCATCGGCC
GTTTTCTCTACCGCCTGGCACGCCGCGCCGCAGGCAAGGCAGAAGCCAGATGGTTGTTCAAGACGATCTA
CGAACGCAGTGGCAGCGCCGGAGAGTTCAAGAAGTTCTGTTTCACCGTGCGCAAGCTGATCGGGTCAAAT
GACCTGCCGGAGTACGATTTGAAGGAGGAGGCGGGGCAGGCTGGCCCGATCCTAGTCATGCGCTACCGCA
ACCTGATCGAGGGCGAAGCATCCGCCGGTTCCTAATGTACGGAGCAGATGCTAGGGCAAATTGCCCTAGC
AGGGGAAAAAGGTCGAAAAGGTCTCTTTCCTGTGGATAGCACGTACATTGGGAACCCAAAGCCGTACATT
GGGAACCGGAACCCGTACATTGGGAACCCAAAGCCGTACATTGGGAACCGGTCACACATGTAAGTGACTG
ATATAAAAGAGAAAAAAGGCGATTTTTCCGCCTAAAACTCTTTAAAACTTATTAAAACTCTTAAAACCCG
CCTGGCCTGTGCATAACTGTCTGGCCAGCGCACAGCCGAAGAGCTGCAAAAAGCGCCTACCCTTCGGTCG
CTGCGCTCCCTACGCCCCGCCGCTTCGCGTCGGCCTATCGCGGCCGCTGGCCGCTCAAAAATGGCTGGCC
TACGGCCAGGCAATCTACCAGGGCGCGGACAAGCCGCGCCGTCGCCACTCGACCGCCGGCGCCCACATCA
AGGCACCCTGCCTCGCGCGTTTCGGTGATGACGGTGAAAACCTCTGACACATGCAGCTCCCGGAGACGGT
CACAGCTTGTCTGTAAGCGGATGCCGGGAGCAGACAAGCCCGTCAGGGCGCGTCAGCGGGTGTTGGCGGG
TGTCGGGGCGCAGCCATGACCCAGTCACGTAGCGATAGCGGAGTGTATACTGGCTTAACTATGCGGCATC
AGAGCAGATTGTACTGAGAGTGCACCATATGCGGTGTGAAATACCGCACAGATGCGTAAGGAGAAAATAC
CGCATCAGGCGCTCTTCCGCTTCCTCGCTCACTGACTCGCTGCGCTCGGTCGTTCGGCTGCGGCGAGCGG
TATCAGCTCACTCAAAGGCGGTAATACGGTTATCCACAGAATCAGGGGATAACGCAGGAAAGAACATGTG
AGCAAAAGGCCAGCAAAAGGCCAGGAACCGTAAAAAGGCCGCGTTGCTGGCGTTTTTCCATAGGCTCCGC
CCCCCTGACGAGCATCACAAAAATCGACGCTCAAGTCAGAGGTGGCGAAACCCGACAGGACTATAAAGAT
ACCAGGCGTTTCCCCCTGGAAGCTCCCTCGTGCGCTCTCCTGTTCCGACCCTGCCGCTTACCGGATACCT
GTCCGCCTTTCTCCCTTCGGGAAGCGTGGCGCTTTCTCATAGCTCACGCTGTAGGTATCTCAGTTCGGTG
TAGGTCGTTCGCTCCAAGCTGGGCTGTGTGCACGAACCCCCCGTTCAGCCCGACCGCTGCGCCTTATCCG
GTAACTATCGTCTTGAGTCCAACCCGGTAAGACACGACTTATCGCCACTGGCAGCAGCCACTGGTAACAG
GATTAGCAGAGCGAGGTATGTAGGCGGTGCTACAGAGTTCTTGAAGTGGTGGCCTAACTACGGCTACACT
AGAAGGACAGTATTTGGTATCTGCGCTCTGCTGAAGCCAGTTACCTTCGGAAAAAGAGTTGGTAGCTCTT
GATCCGGCAAACAAACCACCGCTGGTAGCGGTGGTTTTTTTGTTTGCAAGCAGCAGATTACGCGCAGAAA
AAAAGGATCTCAAGAAGATCCTTTGATCTTTTCTACGGGGTCTGACGCTCAGTGGAACGAAAACTCACGT
TAAGGGATTTTGGTCATGCATGATATATCTCCCAATTTGTGTAGGGCTTATTATGCACGCTTAAAAATAA
TAAAAGCAGACTTGACCTGATAGTTTGGCTGTGAGCAATTATGTGCTTAGTGCATCTAACGCTTGAGTTA
AGCCGCGCCGCGAAGCGGCGTCGGCTTGAACGAATTTCTAGCTAGACATTATTTGCCGACTACCTTGGTG
ATCTCGCCTTTCACGTAGTGGACAAATTCTTCCAACTGATCTGCGCGCGAGGCCAAGCGATCTTCTTCTT
GTCCAAGATAAGCCTGTCTAGCTTCAAGTATGACGGGCTGATACTGGGCCGGCAGGCGCTCCATTGCCCA
GTCGGCAGCGACATCCTTCGGCGCGATTTTGCCGGTTACTGCGCTGTACCAAATGCGGGACAACGTAAGC
ACTACATTTCGCTCATCGCCAGCCCAGTCGGGCGGCGAGTTCCATAGCGTTAAGGTTTCATTTAGCGCCT
CAAATAGATCCTGTTCAGGAACCGGATCAAAGAGTTCCTCCGCCGCTGGACCTACCAAGGCAACGCTATG
TTCTCTTGCTTTTGTCAGCAAGATAGCCAGATCAATGTCGATCGTGGCTGGCTCGAAGATACCTGCAAGA
ATGTCATTGCGCTGCCATTCTCCAAATTGCAGTTCGCGCTTAGCTGGATAACGCCACGGAATGATGTCGT
CGTGCACAACAATGGTGACTTCTACAGCGCGGAGAATCTCGCTCTCTCCAGGGGAAGCCGAAGTTTCCAA
AAGGTCGTTGATCAAAGCTCGCCGCGTTGTTTCATCAAGCCTTACGGTCACCGTAACCAGCAAATCAATA
TCACTGTGTGGCTTCAGGCCGCCATCCACTGCGGAGCCGTACAAATGTACGGCCAGCAACGTCGGTTCGA
GATGGCGCTCGATGACGCCAACTACCTCTGATAGTTGAGTCGATACTTCGGCGATCACCGCTTCCCCCAT
GATGTTTAACTTTGTTTTAGGGCGACTGCCCTGCTGCGTAACATCGTTGCTGCTCCATAACATCAAACAT
CGACCCACGGCGTAACGCGCTTGCTGCTTGGATGCCCGAGGCATAGACTGTACCCCAAAAAAACAGTCAT
AACAAGCCATGAAAACCGCCACTGCGCCGTTACCACCGCTGCGTTCGGTCAAGGTTCTGGACCAGTTGCG
TGAGCGCATACGCTACTTGCATTACAGCTTACGAACCGAACAGGCTTATGTCCACTGGGTTCGTGCCCGA
ATTGATCACAGGCAGCAACGCTCTGTCATCGTTACAATCAACATGCTACCCTCCGCGAGATCATCCGTGT
TTCAAACCCGGCAGCTTAGTTGCCGTTCTTCCGAATAGCATCGGTAACATGAGCAAAGTCTGCCGCCTTA
CAACGGCTCTCCCGCTGACGCCGTCCCGGACTGATGGGCTGCCTGTATCGAGTGGTGATTTTGTGCCGAG
CTGCCGGTCGGGGAGCTGTTGGCTGGCTGGTGGCAGGATATATTGTGGTGTAAACAAATTGACGCTTAGA
CAACTTAATAACACATTGCGGACGTTTTTAATGTACTGAATTAACGCCGAATTGAATTATCAGCTTGCAT
GCCGGTCGATCTAGTAACATAGATGACACCGCGCGCGATAATTTATCCTAGTTTGCGCGCTATATTTTGT
TTTCTATCGCGTATTAAATGTATAATTGCGGGACTCTAATCATAAAAACCCATCTCATAAATAACGTCAT
GCATTACATGTTAATTATTACATGCTTAACGTAATTCAACAGAAATTATATGATAATCATCGCAAGACCG
GCAACAGGATTCAATCTTAAGAAACTTTATTGCCAAATGTTTGAACGATCTGCTTGACTCTAGGGGTCAT
CAGATTTCGGTGACGGGCAGGACCGGACGGGGCGGCACCGGCAGGCTGAAGTCCAGCTGCCAGAAACCCA
CGTCATGCCAGTTCCCGTGCTTGAAGCCGGCCGCCCGCAGCATGCCGCGGGGGGCATATCCGAGCGCCTC
GTGCATGCGCACGCTCGGGTCGTTGGGCAGCCCGATGACAGCGACCACGCTCTTGAAGCCCTGTGCCTCC
AGGGACTTCAGCAGGTGGGTGTAGAGCGTGGAGCCCAGTCCCGTCCGCTGGTGGCGGGGGGAGACGTACA
CGGTCGACTCGGCCGTCCAGTCGTAGGCGTTGCGTGCCTTCCAGGGACCCGCGTAGGCGATGCCGGCGAC
CTCGCCGTCCACCTCGGCGACGAGCCAGGGATAGCGCTCCCGCAGACGGACGAGGTCGTCCGTCCACTCC
TGCGGTTCCTGCGGCTCGGTACGGAAGTTGACCGTGCTTGTCTCGATGTAGTGGTTGACGATGGTGCAGA
CCGCCGGCATGTCCGCCTCGGTGGCACGGCGGATGTCGGCCGGGCGTCGTTCTGGGCTCATGGTAGATCC
CCTCGATCGAGTTGAGAGTGAATATGAGACTCTAATTGGATACCGAGGGGAATTTATGGAACGTCAGTGG
AGCATTTTTGACAAGAAATATTTGCTAGCTGATAGTGACCTTAGGCGACTTTTGAACGCGCAATAATGGT
TTCTGACGTATGTGCTTAGCTCATTAAACTCCAGAAACCCGCGGCTCAGTGGCTCCTTCAACGTTGCGGT
TCTGTCAGTTCCAAACGTAAAACGGCTTGTCCCGCGTCATCGGCGGGGGTCATAACGTGACTCCCTTAAT
TCTCCGCTCATGATCGATAATTCGAGCTCTCCCATATGGTCGACTAGAGCCAAGCTGATCTCCTTTGCCC
CGGAGATCACCATGGACGACTTTCTCTATCTCTACGATCTAGGAAGAAAGTTCGACGGAGAAGGTGACGA
TACCATGTTCACCACCGATAATGAGAAGATTAGCCTCTTCAATTTCAGAAAGAATGCTGACCCACAGATG
GTTAGAGAGGCCTACGCGGCAGGTCTCATCAAGACGATCTACCCGAGTAATAATCTCCAGGAGATCAAAT
ACCTTCCCAAGAAGGTTAAAGATGCAGTCAAAAGATTCAGGACTAACTGCATCAAGAACACAGAGAAAGA
TATATTTCTCAAGATCAGAAGTACTATTCCAGTATGGACGATTCAAGGCTTGCTTCATAAACCAAGGCAA
GTAATAGAGATTGGAGTCTCTAAGAAAGTAGTTCCTACTGAATCAAAGGCCATGGAGTCAAAAATTCAGA
TCGAGGATCTAACAGAACTCGCCGTGAAGACTGGCGAACAGTTCATACAGAGTCTTTTACGACTCAATGA
CAAGAAGAAAATCTTCGTCAACATGGTGGAGCACGACACTCTCGTCTACTCCAAGAATATCAAAGATACA
GTCTCAGAAGACCAAAGGGCTAT
Features (pLannotate 1.2.2; 22 found; start..end, strand, type, name):
      1..345     +  promoter       CaMV 35S promoter: strong constitutive promoter from cauliflower mosaic virus
    298..344     +  promoter       minimal CaMV 35S promoter: minimal 35S promoter from cauliflower mosaic virus
    377..402     +  misc_feature   TMV Ω (fragment): translational enhancer from the tobacco mosaic virus 5'-leader sequence (Gallie et al., 1988)
    453..1172    +  CDS            mEGFP: enhanced GFP with monomerizing A206K mutation (Zacharias et al., 2002) mammalian codon-optimized
   1178..1198    -  protein_bind   attB2: mutant version of attB; core recombination site for the Gateway® BP reaction BP Clonase™
   1270..1429    +  polyA_signal   CaMV poly(A) signal (fragment): cauliflower mosaic virus polyadenylation signal
   1519..1543    +  misc_feature   RB T-DNA repeat: right border repeat from nopaline C58 T-DNA
   1913..2314    +  CDS            Y4CG_SINFN (fragment): Protein inferred from homology: Swiss-Prot protein existence level 3. From Sinorhizobium fredii (strain NBRC 101917 / NGR234).
   2874..3503    +  CDS            pVS1 StaA: stability protein from the Pseudomonas plasmid pVS1 (Heeb et al., 2000)
   3932..5005    +  CDS            pVS1 RepA: replication protein from the Pseudomonas plasmid pVS1 (Heeb et al., 2000)
   5071..5265    +  rep_origin     pVS1 oriV: origin of replication for the Pseudomonas plasmid pVS1 (Heeb et al., 2000)
   5468..5507    +  CDS            rop (fragment): Rop protein, which maintains plasmids at low copy number; rop
   5609..5749    +  misc_feature   bom: basis of mobility region from pBR322
   5935..6523    -  rep_origin     ori: high-copy-number ColE1/pMB1/pBR322/pUC origin of replication
   6769..7556    -  CDS            SmR (fragment): aminoglycoside adenylyltransferase (Murphy, 1985); aadA; confers resistance to spectinomycin and streptomycin
   7567..7623    -  CDS            GmR (fragment): gentamycin acetyltransferase; aacC1; confers resistance to gentamycin
   7799..7822    -  promoter       Pc promoter (fragment): intI1 (promoter lies within the coding sequence); class 1 integron promoter
   8081..8105    +  misc_feature   LB T-DNA repeat: left border repeat from nopaline C58 T-DNA
   8198..8450    -  terminator     NOS terminator: nopaline synthase terminator and poly(A) signal
   8473..9021    -  CDS            bar: PAT_STRHY - Experimental evidence at protein level: Swiss-Prot protein existence level 1. Inactivates phosphinothricin (PPT) by transfer of an acetyl group from acetyl CoA. Can also acetylate demethylphosphinothricin but not PTT or glutamate. This enzyme is an effector of phosphinothricin tripeptide (PTT or bialaphos) resistance. From Streptomyces hygroscopicus. Introduced by genetic manipulation and expressed in glufosinate-tolerant maize by Dekalb Genetics.
   9063..9242    -  promoter       NOS promoter: nopaline synthase promoter
   9362..9961    +  CDS            IBMP_CAMVB (fragment): Experimental evidence at protein level: Swiss-Prot protein existence level 1. Enhances the ribosomal termination-reinitiation event leading to the translation of major open reading frames on the polycistronic viral RNAs. From Cauliflower mosaic virus (strain Bari 1) (CaMV).
