[The description below was written by a language model from this plasmid's Addgene catalogue record and pLannotate feature annotations shown in this document.]
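Description:
pB_35S/mEGFP is a plant expression binary vector built on the pB2GW7 Gateway-series backbone, intended for Agrobacterium-mediated T-DNA transfer into plants. The roughly 10 kb plasmid carries two replication systems. A ColE1/pBR322-type origin with the bom mobilisation region supports propagation in E. coli. The pVS1 oriV, with its RepA replication protein and StaA stability protein, supports maintenance in Agrobacterium. Bacterial selection is by spectinomycin through the aadA (SmR) gene, which sits downstream of a class 1 integron Pc promoter fragment. A short remnant annotated as gentamicin acetyltransferase lies next to it and is too small to be functional.

The T-DNA, bounded by nopaline-type left and right border repeats, holds two expression units. In the first, the cauliflower mosaic virus 35S promoter drives a 720 bp coding sequence for mEGFP, the enhanced GFP carrying the monomerising A206K substitution. A partial TMV Ω translational enhancer match lies upstream, and a CaMV polyadenylation signal lies downstream. The CaMV open reading frame fragment annotated just before the promoter across the circular junction probably reflects upstream 35S promoter sequence, which overlaps that viral gene. The insert was amplified from a bacterial mEGFP expression plasmid and introduced by Gibson assembly; a residual attB2 site marks the former Gateway cassette. In the second unit, oriented the opposite way near the left border, the NOS promoter and NOS terminator flank bar. This gene encodes phosphinothricin acetyltransferase, which gives transformed plants resistance to Basta (glufosinate).

The plasmid yields plants that constitutively express a fluorescent reporter alongside a herbicide resistance marker. The associated work concerns antimicrobial solid media for screening non-sterile Arabidopsis thaliana seeds, so it probably served there as a test construct for selecting transformants, although the record does not state this.
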