Addgene plasmid #135320: pB_35S/mEGFP
Purpose: mEGFP expression regulated by the CaMV35S promoter, co-expressed BASTA resistance selectable marker (bar)
Depositing lab: Mathias Pribil. Depositing organization: University of Copenhagen. Publication: Antimicrobial solid media for screening non-sterile Arabidopsis thaliana seeds. Behrendorff JBYH, Borras-Gas G, Pribil M. Physiol Plant. 2020 Feb 25. doi: 10.1111/ppl.13079. PubMed 32096870.
Backbone
  Vector backbone: pB2GW7
  Backbone manufacturer: https://gateway.psb.ugent.be
  Backbone size w/o insert (bp): 9246
  Total vector size (bp): 9966
  Vector type: Plant Expression
  Selectable markers: Basta
Growth in bacteria
  Bacterial resistance: Spectinomycin, 50 μg/mL
  Growth temperature: 37°C
  Growth strain: DH5alpha
  Copy number: Unknown
Gene/Insert
  Gene/Insert name: mEGFP (alt name: monomeric enhanceed green fluorescent protein)
  Species: Synthetic
  Insert size (bp): 720
  Promoter: Cauliflower mosaic virus 35S
  Cloning method: Gibson Cloning
  Sequencing primers: 5′ CTCGGATTCCATTGCCCAGCTAT; 3′ ATATGCTCAACACATGAGCGA
Resource information
  A portion of this plasmid was derived from a plasmid made by: mEGFP was amplified from mEGFP-pBAD, a gift from Michael Davidson (Addgene plasmid # 54622 ; http://n2t.net/addgene:54622 ; RRID:Addgene_54622).
Terms and licenses: Academic/Nonprofit Terms; Industry Terms: Not Available to Industry
Depositor comments: Please visit https://www.biorxiv.org/content/10.1101/852020v1 for bioRxiv preprint.
How to cite: pB_35S/mEGFP was a gift from Mathias Pribil (Addgene plasmid # 135320 ; http://n2t.net/addgene:135320 ; RRID:Addgene_135320)
